>Addgene plasmid #203425 | pCDNA3-HA-HA-human CMYC (116-439) | addgene full sequence | sequence record 403024 | Addgene NGS Result
GTGTCAGTTAGGGTGTGGAAAGTCCCCAGGCTCCCCAGCAGGCAGAAGTATGCAAAGCATGCATCTCAAT
TAGTCAGCAACCAGGTGTGGAAAGTCCCCAGGCTCCCCAGCAGGCAGAAGTATGCAAAGCATGCATCTCA
ATTAGTCAGCAACCATAGTCCCGCCCCTAACTCCGCCCATCCCGCCCCTAACTCCGCCCAGTTCCGCCCA
TTCTCCGCCCCATGGCTGACTAATTTTTTTTATTTATGCAGAGGCCGAGGCCGCCTCTGCCTCTGAGCTA
TTCCAGAAGTAGTGAGGAGGCTTTTTTGGAGGCCTAGGCTTTTGCAAAAAGCTCCCGGGAGCTTGTATAT
CCATTTTCGGATCTGATCAAGAGACAGGATGAGGATCGTTTCGCATGATTGAACAAGATGGATTGCACGC
AGGTTCTCCGGCCGCTTGGGTGGAGAGGCTATTCGGCTATGACTGGGCACAACAGACAATCGGCTGCTCT
GATGCCGCCGTGTTCCGGCTGTCAGCGCAGGGGCGCCCGGTTCTTTTTGTCAAGACCGACCTGTCCGGTG
CCCTGAATGAACTGCAGGACGAGGCAGCGCGGCTATCGTGGCTGGCCACGACGGGCGTTCCTTGCGCAGC
TGTGCTCGACGTTGTCACTGAAGCGGGAAGGGACTGGCTGCTATTGGGCGAAGTGCCGGGGCAGGATCTC
CTGTCATCTCACCTTGCTCCTGCCGAGAAAGTATCCATCATGGCTGATGCAATGCGGCGGCTGCATACGC
TTGATCCGGCTACCTGCCCATTCGACCACCAAGCGAAACATCGCATCGAGCGAGCACGTACTCGGATGGA
AGCCGGTCTTGTCGATCAGGATGATCTGGACGAAGAGCATCAGGGGCTCGCGCCAGCCGAACTGTTCGCC
AGGCTCAAGGCGCGCATGCCCGACGGCGAGGATCTCGTCGTGACCCATGGCGATGCCTGCTTGCCGAATA
TCATGGTGGAAAATGGCCGCTTTTCTGGATTCATCGACTGTGGCCGGCTGGGTGTGGCGGACCGCTATCA
GGACATAGCGTTGGCTACCCGTGATATTGCTGAAGAGCTTGGCGGCGAATGGGCTGACCGCTTCCTCGTG
CTTTACGGTATCGCCGCTCCCGATTCGCAGCGCATCGCCTTCTATCGCCTTCTTGACGAGTTCTTCTGAG
CGGGACTCTGGGGTTCGAAATGACCGACCAAGCGACGCCCAACCTGCCATCACGAGATTTCGATTCCACC
GCCGCCTTCTATGAAAGGTTGGGCTTCGGAATCGTTTTCCGGGACGCCGGCTGGATGATCCTCCAGCGCG
GGGATCTCATGCTGGAGTTCTTCGCCCACCCCAACTTGTTTATTGCAGCTTATAATGGTTACAAATAAAG
CAATAGCATCACAAATTTCACAAATAAAGCATTTTTTTCACTGCATTCTAGTTGTGGTTTGTCCAAACTC
ATCAATGTATCTTATCATGTCTGTATACCGTCGACCTCTAGCTAGAGCTTGGCGTAATCATGGTCATAGC
TGTTTCCTGTGTGAAATTGTTATCCGCTCACAATTCCACACAACATACGAGCCGGAAGCATAAAGTGTAA
AGCCTGGGGTGCCTAATGAGTGAGCTAACTCACATTAATTGCGTTGCGCTCACTGCCCGCTTTCCAGTCG
GGAAACCTGTCGTGCCAGCTGCATTAATGAATCGGCCAACGCGCGGGGAGAGGCGGTTTGCGTATTGGGC
GCTCTTCCGCTTCCTCGCTCACTGACTCGCTGCGCTCGGTCGTTCGGCTGCGGCGAGCGGTATCAGCTCA
CTCAAAGGCGGTAATACGGTTATCCACAGAATCAGGGGATAACGCAGGAAAGAACATGTGAGCAAAAGGC
CAGCAAAAGGCCAGGAACCGTAAAAAGGCCGCGTTGCTGGCGTTTTTCCATAGGCTCCGCCCCCCTGACG
AGCATCACAAAAATCGACGCTCAAGTCAGAGGTGGCGAAACCCGACAGGACTATAAAGATACCAGGCGTT
TCCCCCTGGAAGCTCCCTCGTGCGCTCTCCTGTTCCGACCCTGCCGCTTACCGGATACCTGTCCGCCTTT
CTCCCTTCGGGAAGCGTGGCGCTTTCTCATAGCTCACGCTGTAGGTATCTCAGTTCGGTGTAGGTCGTTC
GCTCCAAGCTGGGCTGTGTGCACGAACCCCCCGTTCAGCCCGACCGCTGCGCCTTATCCGGTAACTATCG
TCTTGAGTCCAACCCGGTAAGACACGACTTATCGCCACTGGCAGCAGCCACTGGTAACAGGATTAGCAGA
GCGAGGTATGTAGGCGGTGCTACAGAGTTCTTGAAGTGGTGGCCTAACTACGGCTACACTAGAAGAACAG
TATTTGGTATCTGCGCTCTGCTGAAGCCAGTTACCTTCGGAAAAAGAGTTGGTAGCTCTTGATCCGGCAA
ACAAACCACCGCTGGTAGCGGTGGTTTTTTTGTTTGCAAGCAGCAGATTACGCGCAGAAAAAAAGGATCT
CAAGAAGATCCTTTGATCTTTTCTACGGGGTCTGACGCTCAGTGGAACGAAAACTCACGTTAAGGGATTT
TGGTCATGAGATTATCAAAAAGGATCTTCACCTAGATCCTTTTAAATTAAAAATGAAGTTTTAAATCAAT
CTAAAGTATATATGAGTAAACTTGGTCTGACAGTTACCAATGCTTAATCAGTGAGGCACCTATCTCAGCG
ATCTGTCTATTTCGTTCATCCATAGTTGCCTGACTCCCCGTCGTGTAGATAACTACGATACGGGAGGGCT
TACCATCTGGCCCCAGTGCTGCAATGATACCGCGAGACCCACGCTCACCGGCTCCAGATTTATCAGCAAT
AAACCAGCCAGCCGGAAGGGCCGAGCGCAGAAGTGGTCCTGCAACTTTATCCGCCTCCATCCAGTCTATT
AATTGTTGCCGGGAAGCTAGAGTAAGTAGTTCGCCAGTTAATAGTTTGCGCAACGTTGTTGCCATTGCTA
CAGGCATCGTGGTGTCACGCTCGTCGTTTGGTATGGCTTCATTCAGCTCCGGTTCCCAACGATCAAGGCG
AGTTACATGATCCCCCATGTTGTGCAAAAAAGCGGTTAGCTCCTTCGGTCCTCCGATCGTTGTCAGAAGT
AAGTTGGCCGCAGTGTTATCACTCATGGTTATGGCAGCACTGCATAATTCTCTTACTGTCATGCCATCCG
TAAGATGCTTTTCTGTGACTGGTGAGTACTCAACCAAGTCATTCTGAGAATAGTGTATGCGGCGACCGAG
TTGCTCTTGCCCGGCGTCAATACGGGATAATACCGCGCCACATAGCAGAACTTTAAAAGTGCTCATCATT
GGAAAACGTTCTTCGGGGCGAAAACTCTCAAGGATCTTACCGCTGTTGAGATCCAGTTCGATGTAACCCA
CTCGTGCACCCAACTGATCTTCAGCATCTTTTACTTTCACCAGCGTTTCTGGGTGAGCAAAAACAGGAAG
GCAAAATGCCGCAAAAAAGGGAATAAGGGCGACACGGAAATGTTGAATACTCATACTCTTCCTTTTTCAA
TATTATTGAAGCATTTATCAGGGTTATTGTCTCATGAGCGGATACATATTTGAATGTATTTAGAAAAATA
AACAAATAGGGGTTCCGCGCACATTTCCCCGAAAAGTGCCACCTGACGTCGACGGATCGGGAGATCTCCC
GATCCCCTATGGTGCACTCTCAGTACAATCTGCTCTGATGCCGCATAGTTAAGCCAGTATCTGCTCCCTG
CTTGTGTGTTGGAGGTCGCTGAGTAGTGCGCGAGCAAAATTTAAGCTACAACAAGGCAAGGCTTGACCGA
CAATTGCATGAAGAATCTGCTTAGGGTTAGGCGTTTTGCGCTGCTTCGCGATGTACGGGCCAGATATACG
CGTTGACATTGATTATTGACTAGTTATTAATAGTAATCAATTACGGGGTCATTAGTTCATAGCCCATATA
TGGAGTTCCGCGTTACATAACTTACGGTAAATGGCCCGCCTGGCTGACCGCCCAACGACCCCCGCCCATT
GACGTCAATAATGACGTATGTTCCCATAGTAACGCCAATAGGGACTTTCCATTGACGTCAATGGGTGGAG
TATTTACGGTAAACTGCCCACTTGGCAGTACATCAAGTGTATCATATGCCAAGTACGCCCCCTATTGACG
TCAATGACGGTAAATGGCCCGCCTGGCATTATGCCCAGTACATGACCTTATGGGACTTTCCTACTTGGCA
GTACATCTACGTATTAGTCATCGCTATTACCATGGTGATGCGGTTTTGGCAGTACATCAATGGGCGTGGA
TAGCGGTTTGACTCACGGGGATTTCCAAGTCTCCACCCCATTGACGTCAATGGGAGTTTGTTTTGGCACC
AAAATCAACGGGACTTTCCAAAATGTCGTAACAACTCCGCCCCATTGACGCAAATGGGCGGTAGGCGTGT
ACGGTGGGAGGTCTATATAAGCAGAGCTCTCTGGCTAACTAGAGAACCCACTGCTTACTGGCTTATCGAA
ATTAATACGACTCACTATAGGGAGACCCAAGCTTGGTACCGAGCTCGGATCTCCCACCATGTACCCTTAC
GACGTGCCCGACTACGCCGGGTACCCTTACGACGTGCCCGACTACGCCGGATCCATCTGCGACCCGGACG
ACGAGACCTTCATCAAAAACATCATCATCCAGGACTGTATGTGGAGCGGCTTCTCGGCCGCCGCCAAGCT
CGTCTCAGAGAAGCTGGCCTCCTACCAGGCTGCGCGCAAAGACAGCGGCAGCCCGAACCCCGCCCGCGGC
CACAGCGTCTGCTCCACCTCCAGCTTGTACCTGCAGGATCTGAGCGCCGCCGCCTCAGAGTGCATCGACC
CCTCGGTGGTCTTCCCCTACCCTCTCAACGACAGCAGCTCGCCCAAGTCCTGCGCCTCGCAAGACTCCAG
CGCCTTCTCTCCGTCCTCGGATTCTCTGCTCTCCTCGACGGAGTCCTCCCCGCAGGGCAGCCCCGAGCCC
CTGGTGCTCCATGAGGAGACACCGCCCACCACCAGCAGCGACTCTGAGGAGGAACAAGAAGATGAGGAAG
AAATCGATGTTGTTTCTGTGGAAAAGAGGCAGGCTCCTGGCAAAAGGTCAGAGTCTGGATCACCTTCTGC
TGGAGGCCACAGCAAACCTCCTCACAGCCCACTGGTCCTCAAGAGGTGCCACGTCTCCACACATCAGCAC
AACTACGCAGCGCCTCCCTCCACTCGGAAGGACTATCCTGCTGCCAAGAGGGTCAAGTTGGACAGTGTCA
GAGTCCTGAGACAGATCAGCAACAACCGAAAATGCACCAGCCCCAGGTCCTCGGACACCGAGGAGAATGT
CAAGAGGCGAACACACAACGTCTTGGAGCGCCAGAGGAGGAACGAGCTAAAACGGAGCTTTTTTGCCCTG
CGTGACCAGATCCCGGAGTTGGAAAACAATGAAAAGGCCCCCAAGGTAGTTATCCTTAAAAAAGCCACAG
CATACATCCTGTCCGTCCAAGCAGAGGAGCAAAAGCTCATTTCTGAAGAGGACTTGTTGCGGAAACGACG
AGAACAGTTGAAACACAAACTTGAACAGCTACGGAACTCTTGTGCGTAAGAATTCTGCAGATATCCATCA
CACTGGCGGCCGCTCGAGCATGCATCTAGAGGGCCCTATTCTATAGTGTCACCTAAATGCTAGAGCTCGC
TGATCAGCCTCGACTGTGCCTTCTAGTTGCCAGCCATCTGTTGTTTGCCCCTCCCCCGTGCCTTCCTTGA
CCCTGGAAGGTGCCACTCCCACTGTCCTTTCCTAATAAAATGAGGAAATTGCATCGCATTGTCTGAGTAG
GTGTCATTCTATTCTGGGGGGTGGGGTGGGGCAGGACAGCAAGGGGGAGGATTGGGAAGACAATAGCAGG
CATGCTGGGGATGCGGTGGGCTCTATGGCTTCTGAGGCGGAAAGAACCAGCTGGGGCTCTAGGGGGTATC
CCC
[124 nt withheld, positions 6024-6147]
C
[91 nt withheld, positions 6149-6239]
A
[49 nt withheld, positions 6241-6289]
CCTTTGACGTTGGAGTCCACGTTCTTT
[37 nt withheld, positions 6317-6353]
ACCCTATCTCGGTCTATTCTTTTGATTTATAAGGGATTTTGCCGATTTCGGCCTATTGGTTAAAAAATGA
GCTGATTTAACAAAAATTTAACGCGAATTAATTCTGTGGAATGT
Features (pLannotate 1.2.2; 21 found; start..end, strand, type, name):
    395..1186    +  CDS            neo: KKA2_KLEPN - Also known as kan, nptII. Experimental evidence at protein level: Swiss-Prot protein existence level 1. Resistance to kanamycin, neomycin, paromomycin, ribostamycin, butirosin and gentamicin B. From Klebsiella pneumoniae.
   1210..1368    +  CDS            ble (fragment): BLE_KLEPN - Experimental evidence at protein level: Swiss-Prot protein existence level 1. Binding protein with a strong affinity to the bleomycin family of antibiotics. Binds to CL990; an antimitotic-antibiotic compound. From Klebsiella pneumoniae.
   1363..1484    +  polyA_signal   SV40 poly(A) signal: SV40 polyadenylation signal
   1557..1573    -  protein_bind   lac operator: The lac repressor binds to the lac operator to inhibit transcription in E. coli. This inhibition can be relieved by adding lactose or isopropyl-β-D-thiogalactopyranoside (IPTG). lac repressor encoded by lacI
   1581..1611    -  promoter       lac promoter: promoter for the E. coli lac operon
   1626..1647    -  protein_bind   CAP binding site: CAP binding activates transcription in the presence of cAMP. E. coli catabolite activator protein
   1660..1752    -  CDS            lacI (fragment): lac repressor; lacI; The lac repressor binds to the lac operator to inhibit transcription in E. coli. This inhibition can be relieved by adding lactose or isopropyl-β-D-thiogalactopyranoside (IPTG).
   1935..2523    -  rep_origin     ori: high-copy-number ColE1/pMB1/pBR322/pUC origin of replication
   2694..3554    -  CDS            AmpR: β-lactamase; bla; confers resistance to ampicillin, carbenicillin, and related antibiotics
   3555..3659    -  promoter       AmpR promoter: bla
   3718..3770    -  misc_feature   bom (fragment): basis of mobility region from pBR322
   3925..4304    +  enhancer       CMV enhancer: human cytomegalovirus immediate early enhancer
   4305..4508    +  promoter       CMV promoter: human cytomegalovirus (CMV) immediate early promoter
   4504..4537    +  LTR            5' LTR (truncated) (fragment): truncated 5' long terminal repeat (LTR) from HIV-1
   4553..4571    +  promoter       T7 promoter: promoter for bacteriophage T7 RNA polymerase
   4674..5649    +  CDS            c-Myc (fragment): human c-Myc proto-oncogene
   5710..5728    -  promoter       SP6 promoter: promoter for bacteriophage SP6 RNA polymerase
   5754..5978    +  polyA_signal   bGH poly(A) signal: bovine growth hormone polyadenylation signal
   5982..6003    +  promoter       SV40 promoter (fragment): SV40 enhancer and early promoter
   6024..6452    +  rep_origin     f1 ori (sequence partly withheld): f1 bacteriophage origin of replication; arrow indicates direction of (+) strand synthesis
   6466..328     +  promoter       SV40 promoter (across the origin): SV40 enhancer and early promoter
