[The description below was written by a language model from this plasmid's Addgene catalogue record and pLannotate feature annotations shown in this document.]
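Description:
pCDNA3-HA-HA-human CMYC (116-439) is a mammalian expression plasmid built on the Invitrogen pcDNA3 backbone, about 6.5 kb by the full sequencing record. It encodes an N-terminally truncated fragment of human c-MYC. As the name indicates, the insert spans residues 116–439, so it lacks the N-terminal portion of the protein while retaining the C-terminal region. The catalogue lists two HA epitope tags fused to the N terminus of the insert for detection and immunoprecipitation. The feature table annotates the c-Myc fragment itself but does not separately call the HA tags, although there is unannotated space between the T7 promoter and the start of the MYC coding sequence where they would be expected to sit.

Expression is driven by the human cytomegalovirus immediate-early enhancer and promoter and terminated by the bovine growth hormone polyadenylation signal. T7 and SP6 phage promoters flank the cloning region and allow in vitro transcription. A second cassette places the neomycin phosphotransferase gene under the SV40 early promoter with an SV40 poly(A) signal, which permits G418 selection of stable mammalian transfectants. In E. coli the plasmid replicates from a high-copy ColE1/pUC-type origin and is selected with ampicillin through β-lactamase. An f1 origin is also present for single-stranded DNA production. Short annotated fragments such as ble, lacI, the lac promoter region and a truncated HIV-1 LTR match appear to be backbone remnants or incidental hits rather than functional parts.

The stated purpose is mammalian expression of MYC. As a deletion construct, it fits domain-mapping work on MYC interactions, and the associated publication concerns RUNX3 disruption of the MYC/MAX complex.
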