Addgene plasmid #203425: pCDNA3-HA-HA-human CMYC (116-439)
Purpose: Mammalian expression of MYC
Depositing lab: Yoshiaki Ito. Depositing organization: National University of Singapore. Publication: RUNX3 inactivates oncogenic MYC through disruption of MYC/MAX complex and subsequent recruitment of GSK3beta-FBXW7 cascade. Oei V, Chuang LSH, Matsuo J, Srivastava S, Teh M, Ito Y. Commun Biol. 2023 Jul 3;6(1):689. doi: 10.1038/s42003-023-05037-0. PubMed 37400551.
Backbone
  Vector backbone: pcDNA3
  Backbone manufacturer: Invitrogen
  Vector type: Mammalian Expression
Growth in bacteria
  Bacterial resistance: Ampicillin, 100 μg/mL
  Growth temperature: 37°C
  Growth strain: DH5alpha
  Copy number: High Copy
Gene/Insert
  Gene/Insert name: MYC
  Species: H. sapiens (human)
  Entrez Gene: MYC (a.k.a. MRTL, MYCC, bHLHe39, c-Myc)
  Tag / fusion protein: 2 x HA (N terminal on insert)
  Cloning method: Restriction Enzyme; 5′ cloning site Unknown (unknown if destroyed)
  Sequencing primers: 5′ CMV-F; 3′ BGHrev
Terms and licenses: Academic/Nonprofit Terms; Industry Terms: Not Available to Industry
How to cite: pCDNA3-HA-HA-human CMYC (116-439) was a gift from Yoshiaki Ito (Addgene plasmid # 203425 ; http://n2t.net/addgene:203425 ; RRID:Addgene_203425)
